>Addgene plasmid #75913 | STK11 gRNA (BRDN0001146194) | addgene full sequence | sequence record 184814 | Addgene Assembled Sequence
CCCGGGTGCAAAGATGGATAAAGTTTTAAACAGAGAGGAATCTTTGCAGCTAATGGACCTTCTAGGTCTT
GAAAGGAGTGGGAATTGGCTCCGGTGCCCGTCAGTGGGCAGAGCGCACATCGCCCACAGTCCCCGAGAAG
TTGGGGGGAGGGGTCGGCAATTGATCCGGTGCCTAGAGAAGGTGGCGCGGGGTAAACTGGGAAAGTGATG
TCGTGTACTGGCTCCGCCTTTTTCCCGAGGGTGGGGGAGAACCGTATATAAGTGCAGTAGTCGCCGTGAA
CGTTCTTTTTCGCAACGGGTTTGCCGCCAGAACACAGGTAAGTGCCGTGTGTGGTTCCCGCGGGCCTGGC
CTCTTTACGGGTTATGGCCCTTGCGTGCCTTGAATTACTTCCACCTGGCTGCAGTACGTGATTCTTGATC
CCGAGCTTCGGGTTGGAAGTGGGTGGGAGAGTTCGAGGCCTTGCGCTTAAGGAGCCCCTTCGCCTCGTGC
TTGAGTTGAGGCCTGGCCTGGGCGCTGGGGCCGCCGCGTGCGAATCTGGTGGCACCTTCGCGCCTGTCTC
GCTGCTTTCGATAAGTCTCTAGCCATTTAAAATTTTTGATGACCTGCTGCGACGCTTTTTTTCTGGCAAG
ATAGTCTTGTAAATGCGGGCCAAGATCTGCACACTGGTATTTCGGTTTTTGGGGCCGCGGGCGGCGACGG
GGCCCGTGCGTCCCAGCGCACATGTTCGGCGAGGCGGGGCCTGCGAGCGCGGCCACCGAGAATCGGACGG
GGGTAGTCTCAAGCTGGCCGGCCTGCTCTGGTGCCTGGCCTCGCGCCGCCGTGTATCGCCCCGCCCTGGG
CGGCAAGGCTGGCCCGGTCGGCACCAGTTGCGTGAGCGGAAAGATGGCCGCTTCCCGGCCCTGCTGCAGG
GAGCTCAAAATGGAGGACGCGGCGCTCGGGAGAGCGGGCGGGTGAGTCACCCACACAAAGGAAAAGGGCC
TTTCCGTCCTCAGCCGTCGCTTCATGTGACTCCACGGAGTACCGGGCGCCGTCCAGGCACCTCGATTAGT
TCTCGAGCTTTTGGAGTACGTCGTCTTTAGGTTGGGGGGAGGGGTTTTATGCGATGGAGTTTCCCCACAC
TGAGTGGGTGGAGACTGAAGTTAGGCCAGCTTGGCACTTGATGTAATTCTCCTTGGAATTTGCCCTTTTT
GAGTTTGGATCTTGGTTCATTCTCAAGCCTCAGACAGTGGTTCAAAGTTTTTTTCTTCCATTTCAGGTGT
CGTGACGTACGGCCACCATGACCGAGTACAAGCCCACGGTGCGCCTCGCCACCCGCGACGACGTCCCCAG
GGCCGTACGCACCCTCGCCGCCGCGTTCGCCGACTACCCCGCCACGCGCCACACCGTCGATCCGGACCGC
CACATCGAGCGGGTCACCGAGCTGCAAGAACTCTTCCTCACGCGCGTCGGGCTCGACATCGGCAAGGTGT
GGGTCGCGGACGACGGCGCCGCCGTGGCGGTCTGGACCACGCCGGAGAGCGTCGAAGCGGGGGCGGTGTT
CGCCGAGATCGGCCCGCGCATGGCCGAGTTGAGCGGTTCCCGGCTGGCCGCGCAGCAACAGATGGAAGGC
CTCCTGGCGCCGCACCGGCCCAAGGAGCCCGCGTGGTTCCTGGCCACCGTCGGAGTCTCGCCCGACCACC
AGGGCAAGGGTCTGGGCAGCGCCGTCGTGCTCCCCGGAGTGGAGGCGGCCGAGCGCGCCGGGGTGCCCGC
CTTCCTGGAGACCTCCGCGCCCCGCAACCTCCCCTTCTACGAGCGGCTCGGCTTCACCGTCACCGCCGAC
GTCGAGGTGCCCGAAGGACCGCGCACCTGGTGCATGACCCGCAAGCCCGGTGCCTGAACGCGTTAAGTCG
ACAATCAACCTCTGGATTACAAAATTTGTGAAAGATTGACTGGTATTCTTAACTATGTTGCTCCTTTTAC
GCTATGTGGATACGCTGCTTTAATGCCTTTGTATCATGCTATTGCTTCCCGTATGGCTTTCATTTTCTCC
TCCTTGTATAAATCCTGGTTGCTGTCTCTTTATGAGGAGTTGTGGCCCGTTGTCAGGCAACGTGGCGTGG
TGTGCACTGTGTTTGCTGACGCAACCCCCACTGGTTGGGGCATTGCCACCACCTGTCAGCTCCTTTCCGG
GACTTTCGCTTTCCCCCTCCCTATTGCCACGGCGGAACTCATCGCCGCCTGCCTTGCCCGCTGCTGGACA
GGGGCTCGGCTGTTGGGCACTGACAATTCCGTGGTGTTGTCGGGGAAATCATCGTCCTTTCCTTGGCTGC
TCGCCTGTGTTGCCACCTGGATTCTGCGCGGGACGTCCTTCTGCTACGTCCCTTCGGCCCTCAATCCAGC
GGACCTTCCTTCCCGCGGCCTGCTGCCGGCTCTGCGGCCTCTTCCGCGTCTTCGCCTTCGCCCTCAGACG
AGTCGGATCTCCCTTTGGGCCGCCTCCCCGCGTCGACTTTAAGACCAATGACTTACAAGGCAGCTGTAGA
TCTTAGCCACTTTTTAAAAGAAAAGGGGGGACTGGAAGGGCTAATTCACTCCCAACGAAGACAAGATCTG
CTTTTTGCTTGTACTGGGTCTCTCTGGTTAGACCAGATCTGAGCCTGGGAGCTCTCTGGCTAACTAGGGA
ACCCACTGCTTAAGCCTCAATAAAGCTTGCCTTGAGTGCTTCAAGTAGTGTGTGCCCGTCTGTTGTGTGA
CTCTGGTAACTAGAGATCCCTCAGACCCTTTTAGTCAGTGTGGAAAATCTCTAGCAGTACGTATAGTAGT
TCATGTCATCTTATTATTCAGTATTTATAACTTGCAAAGAAATGAATATCAGAGAGTGAGAGGAACTTGT
TTATTGCAGCTTATAATGGTTACAAATAAAGCAATAGCATCACAAATTTCACAAATAAAGCATTTTTTTC
ACTGCATTCTAGTTGTGGTTTGTCCAAACTCATCAATGTATCTTATCATGTCTGGCTCTAGCTATCCCGC
CCCTAACTCCGCCCATCCCGCCCCTAACTCCGCCCAGTTCCGCCCATTCTCCGCCCCATGGCTGACTAAT
TTTTTTTATTTATGCAGAGGCCGAGGCCGCCTCGGCCTCTGAGCTATTCCAGAAGTAGTGAGGAGGCTTT
TTTGGAGGCCTAGGGACGTACCCAATTCGCCCTATAGTGAGTCGTATTACGCGCGCTCACTGGCCGTCGT
TTTACAACGTCGTGACTGGGAAAACCCTGGCGTTACCCAACTTAATCGCCTTGCAGCACATCCCCCTTTC
GCCAGCTGGCGTAATAGCGAAGAGGCCCGCACCGATCGCCCTTCCCAACAGTTGCGCAGCCTGAATGGCG
AATGGG
[124 nt withheld, positions 3367-3490]
C
[91 nt withheld, positions 3492-3582]
A
[49 nt withheld, positions 3584-3632]
CCTTTGACGTTGGAGTCCACGTTCTTT
[37 nt withheld, positions 3660-3696]
ACCCTATCTCGGTCTATTCTTTTGATTTATAAGGGATTTTGCCGATTTCGGCCTATTGGTTAAAAAATGA
GCTGATTTAACAAAAATTTAACGCGAATTTTAACAAAATATTAACGCTTACAATTTAGGTGGCACTTTTC
GGGGAAATGTGCGCGGAACCCCTATTTGTTTATTTTTCTAAATACATTCAAATATGTATCCGCTCATGAG
ACAATAACCCTGATAAATGCTTCAATAATATTGAAAAAGGAAGAGTATGAGTATTCAACATTTCCGTGTC
GCCCTTATTCCCTTTTTTGCGGCATTTTGCCTTCCTGTTTTTGCTCACCCAGAAACGCTGGTGAAAGTAA
AAGATGCTGAAGATCAGTTGGGTGCACGAGTGGGTTACATCGAACTGGATCTCAACAGCGGTAAGATCCT
TGAGAGTTTTCGCCCCGAAGAACGTTTTCCAATGATGAGCACTTTTAAAGTTCTGCTATGTGGCGCGGTA
TTATCCCGTATTGACGCCGGGCAAGAGCAACTCGGTCGCCGCATACACTATTCTCAGAATGACTTGGTTG
AGTACTCACCAGTCACAGAAAAGCATCTTACGGATGGCATGACAGTAAGAGAATTATGCAGTGCTGCCAT
AACCATGAGTGATAACACTGCGGCCAACTTACTTCTGACAACGATCGGAGGACCGAAGGAGCTAACCGCT
TTTTTGCACAACATGGGGGATCATGTAACTCGCCTTGATCGTTGGGAACCGGAGCTGAATGAAGCCATAC
CAAACGACGAGCGTGACACCACGATGCCTGTAGCAATGGCAACAACGTTGCGCAAACTATTAACTGGCGA
ACTACTTACTCTAGCTTCCCGGCAACAATTAATAGACTGGATGGAGGCGGATAAAGTTGCAGGACCACTT
CTGCGCTCGGCCCTTCCGGCTGGCTGGTTTATTGCTGATAAATCTGGAGCCGGTGAGCGTGGGTCTCGCG
GTATCATTGCAGCACTGGGGCCAGATGGTAAGCCCTCCCGTATCGTAGTTATCTACACGACGGGGAGTCA
GGCAACTATGGATGAACGAAATAGACAGATCGCTGAGATAGGTGCCTCACTGATTAAGCATTGGTAACTG
TCAGACCAAGTTTACTCATATATACTTTAGATTGATTTAAAACTTCATTTTTAATTTAAAAGGATCTAGG
TGAAGATCCTTTTTGATAATCTCATGACCAAAATCCCTTAACGTGAGTTTTCGTTCCACTGAGCGTCAGA
CCCCGTAGAAAAGATCAAAGGATCTTCTTGAGATCCTTTTTTTCTGCGCGTAATCTGCTGCTTGCAAACA
AAAAAACCACCGCTACCAGCGGTGGTTTGTTTGCCGGATCAAGAGCTACCAACTCTTTTTCCGAAGGTAA
CTGGCTTCAGCAGAGCGCAGATACCAAATACTGTTCTTCTAGTGTAGCCGTAGTTAGGCCACCACTTCAA
GAACTCTGTAGCACCGCCTACATACCTCGCTCTGCTAATCCTGTTACCAGTGGCTGCTGCCAGTGGCGAT
AAGTCGTGTCTTACCGGGTTGGACTCAAGACGATAGTTACCGGATAAGGCGCAGCGGTCGGGCTGAACGG
GGGGTTCGTGCACACAGCCCAGCTTGGAGCGAACGACCTACACCGAACTGAGATACCTACAGCGTGAGCT
ATGAGAAAGCGCCACGCTTCCCGAAGGGAGAAAGGCGGACAGGTATCCGGTAAGCGGCAGGGTCGGAACA
GGAGAGCGCACGAGGGAGCTTCCAGGGGGAAACGCCTGGTATCTTTATAGTCCTGTCGGGTTTCGCCACC
TCTGACTTGAGCGTCGATTTTTGTGATGCTCGTCAGGGGGGCGGAGCCTATGGAAAAACGCCAGCAACGC
GGCCTTTTTACGGTTCCTGGCCTTTTGCTGGCCTTTTGCTCACATGTTCTTTCCTGCGTTATCCCCTGAT
TCTGTGGATAACCGTATTACCGCCTTTGAGTGAGCTGATACCGCTCGCCGCAGCCGAACGACCGAGCGCA
GCGAGTCAGTGAGCGAGGAAGCGGAAGAGCGCCCAATACGCAAACCGCCTCTCCCCGCGCGTTGGCCGAT
TCATTAATGCAGCTGGCACGACAGGTTTCCCGACTGGAAAGCGGGCAGTGAGCGCAACGCAATTAATGTG
AGTTAGCTCACTCATTAGGCACCCCAGGCTTTACACTTTATGCTTCCGGCTCGTATGTTGTGTGGAATTG
TGAGCGGATAACAATTTCACACAGGAAACAGCTATGACCATGATTACGCCAAGCGCGCAATTAACCCTCA
CTAAAGGGAACAAAAGCTGGAGCTGCAAGCTTAATGTAGTCTTATGCAATACTCTTGTAGTCTTGCAACA
TGGTAACGATGAGTTAGCAACATGCCTTACAAGGAGAGAAAAAGCACCGTGCATGCCGATTGGTGGAAGT
AAGGTGGTACGATCGTGCCTTATTAGGAAGGCAACAGACGGGTCTGACATGGATTGGACGAACCACTGAA
TTGCCGCATTGCAGAGATATTGTATTTAAGTGCCTAGCTCGATACATAAACGGGTCTCTCTGGTTAGACC
AGATCTGAGCCTGGGAGCTCTCTGGCTAACTAGGGAACCCACTGCTTAAGCCTCAATAAAGCTTGCCTTG
AGTGCTTCAAGTAGTGTGTGCCCGTCTGTTGTGTGACTCTGGTAACTAGAGATCCCTCAGACCCTTTTAG
TCAGTGTGGAAAATCTCTAGCAGTGGCGCCCGAACAGGGACTTGAAAGCGAAAGGGAAACCAGAGGAGCT
CTCTCGACGCAGGACTCGGCTTGCTGAAGCGCGCACGGCAAGAGGCGAGGGGCGGCGACTGGTGAGTACG
CCAAAAATTTTGACTAGCGGAGGCTAGAAGGAGAGAGATGGGTGCGAGAGCGTCAGTATTAAGCGGGGGA
GAATTAGATCGCGATGGGAAAAAATTCGGTTAAGGCCAGGGGGAAAGAAAAAATATAAATTAAAACATAT
AGTATGGGCAAGCAGGGAGCTAGAACGATTCGCAGTTAATCCTGGCCTGTTAGAAACATCAGAAGGCTGT
AGACAAATACTGGGACAGCTACAACCATCCCTTCAGACAGGATCAGAAGAACTTAGATCATTATATAATA
CAGTAGCAACCCTCTATTGTGTGCATCAAAGGATAGAGATAAAAGACACCAAGGAAGCTTTAGACAAGAT
AGAGGAAGAGCAAAACAAAAGTAAGACCACCGCACAGCAAGCGGCCGCTGATCTTCAGACCTGGAGGAGG
AGATATGAGGGACAATTGGAGAAGTGAATTATATAAATATAAAGTAGTAAAAATTGAACCATTAGGAGTA
GCACCCACCAAGGCAAAGAGAAGAGTGGTGCAGAGAGAAAAAAGAGCAGTGGGAATAGGAGCTTTGTTCC
TTGGGTTCTTGGGAGCAGCAGGAAGCACTATGGGCGCAGCGTCAATGACGCTGACGGTACAGGCCAGACA
ATTATTGTCTGGTATAGTGCAGCAGCAGAACAATTTGCTGAGGGCTATTGAGGCGCAACAGCATCTGTTG
CAACTCACAGTCTGGGGCATCAAGCAGCTCCAGGCAAGAATCCTGGCTGTGGAAAGATACCTAAAGGATC
AACAGCTCCTGGGGATTTGGGGTTGCTCTGGAAAACTCATTTGCACCACTGCTGTGCCTTGGAATGCTAG
TTGGAGTAATAAATCTCTGGAACAGATTTGGAATCACACGACCTGGATGGAGTGGGACAGAGAAATTAAC
AATTACACAAGCTTAATACACTCCTTAATTGAAGAATCGCAAAACCAGCAAGAAAAGAATGAACAAGAAT
TATTGGAATTAGATAAATGGGCAAGTTTGTGGAATTGGTTTAACATAACAAATTGGCTGTGGTATATAAA
ATTATTCATAATGATAGTAGGAGGCTTGGTAGGTTTAAGAATAGTTTTTGCTGTACTTTCTATAGTGAAT
AGAGTTAGGCAGGGATATTCACCATTATCGTTTCAGACCCACCTCCCAACCCCGAGGGGACCCAGAGAGG
GCCTATTTCCCATGATTCCTTCATATTTGCATATACGATACAAGGCTGTTAGAGAGATAATTAGAATTAA
TTTGACTGTAAACACAAAGATATTAGTACAAAATACGTGACGTAGAAAGTAATAATTTCTTGGGTAGTTT
GCAGTTTTAAAATTATGTTTTAAAATGGACTATCATATGCTTACCGTAACTTGAAAGTATTTCGATTTCT
TGGCTTTATATATCTTGTGGAAAGGACGAAACACCGGTTGCGAAGGATCCCCAACGGTTTTAGAGCTAGA
AATAGCAAGTTAAAATAAGGCTAGTCCGTTATCAACTTGAAAAAGTGGCACCGAGTCGGTGCTTTTTTAA
GCTTGGCGTAACTAGATCTTGAGACAAATGGCAGTATTCATCCACAATTTTAAAAGAAAAGGGGGGATTG
GGGGGTACAGTGCAGGGGAAAGAATAGTAGACATAATAGCAACAGACATACAAACTAAAGAATTACAAAA
ACAAATTACAAAAATTCAAAATTTTCGGGTTTATTACAGGGACAGCAGAGATCCACTTTGGCGCCGGCTC
GAGGGGG
Features (pLannotate 1.2.2; 29 found; start..end, strand, type, name):
     14..80      +  CDS            small t antigen (fragment): SV40 (simian virus 40) small t antigen
    106..317     +  promoter       EF-1α core promoter: core promoter for human elongation factor EF-1α
    318..1256    +  intron         EF-1α intron A: intron upstream of the start codon of human EF-1α
   1278..1877    +  CDS            PuroR (fragment): puromycin N-acetyltransferase; pac from Streptomyces; confers resistance to puromycin
   1893..2481    +  misc_feature   WPRE: woodchuck hepatitis virus posttranscriptional regulatory element
   2532..2551    +  misc_feature   cPPT/CTS (fragment): central polypurine tract and central termination sequence of HIV-1
   2553..2786    +  LTR            3' LTR (ΔU3): self-inactivating 3' long terminal repeat (LTR) from HIV-1
   2864..2985    +  polyA_signal   SV40 poly(A) signal: SV40 polyadenylation signal
   3025..3160    +  rep_origin     SV40 ori: SV40 origin of replication
   3181..3199    -  promoter       T7 promoter: promoter for bacteriophage T7 RNA polymerase
   3207..3362    +  CDS            lacZα (fragment): LacZα fragment of β-galactosidase; lacZ fragment
   3367..3795    +  rep_origin     f1 ori (sequence partly withheld): f1 bacteriophage origin of replication; arrow indicates direction of (+) strand synthesis
   3848..3952    +  promoter       AmpR promoter: bla
   3953..4813    +  CDS            AmpR: β-lactamase; bla; confers resistance to ampicillin, carbenicillin, and related antibiotics
   4984..5572    +  rep_origin     ori: high-copy-number ColE1/pMB1/pBR322/pUC origin of replication
   5755..5847    +  CDS            lacI (fragment): lac repressor; lacI; The lac repressor binds to the lac operator to inhibit transcription in E. coli. This inhibition can be relieved by adding lactose or isopropyl-β-D-thiogalactopyranoside (IPTG).
   5860..5881    +  protein_bind   CAP binding site: CAP binding activates transcription in the presence of cAMP. E. coli catabolite activator protein
   5896..5926    +  promoter       lac promoter: promoter for the E. coli lac operon
   5934..5950    +  protein_bind   lac operator: The lac repressor binds to the lac operator to inhibit transcription in E. coli. This inhibition can be relieved by adding lactose or isopropyl-β-D-thiogalactopyranoside (IPTG). lac repressor encoded by lacI
   5995..6013    +  promoter       T3 promoter: promoter for bacteriophage T3 RNA polymerase
   6041..6267    +  promoter       RSV promoter: Rous sarcoma virus enhancer/promoter
   6268..6448    +  LTR            5' LTR (truncated): truncated 5' long terminal repeat (LTR) from HIV-1
   6495..6620    +  misc_feature   HIV-1 Ψ: packaging signal of human immunodeficiency virus type 1
   6604..6967    +  CDS            HIV-1 gag (fragment): gag protein from human immunodeficiency virus 1; gag
   7113..7346    +  misc_feature   RRE: The Rev response element (RRE) of HIV-1 allows for Rev-dependent mRNA export from the nucleus to the cytoplasm.
   7723..7749    +  CDS            Rev (fragment): human immunodeficiency virus 1 (HIV-1) Rev protein; rev; enhances nuclear export of unspliced and incompletely spliced viral mRNAs
   7753..7993    +  promoter       U6 promoter: RNA polymerase III promoter for human U6 snRNA
   8023..8098    +  misc_RNA       gRNA scaffold: guide RNA scaffold for the Streptococcus pyogenes CRISPR/Cas9 system
   8154..8271    +  misc_feature   cPPT/CTS: central polypurine tract and central termination sequence of HIV-1
