[The description below was written by a language model from this plasmid's Addgene catalogue record and pLannotate feature annotations shown in this document.]
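Description:
STK11 gRNA (BRDN0001146194) is a third-generation lentiviral guide RNA plasmid built on the lentiGuide-Puro backbone and designed to target human STK11 (also known as LKB1). It is propagated in E. coli as a high-copy plasmid through a ColE1/pUC-type origin with ampicillin selection from the β-lactamase gene. The backbone also carries an f1 origin, an SV40 origin and leftover lac and T7/T3 cloning-vector elements that play no role in its function.

The viral genome is driven by an RSV promoter fused to a truncated HIV-1 5' LTR, which makes transcription in packaging cells independent of Tat. It is followed by the Ψ packaging signal, a partial gag sequence, the Rev response element for Rev-dependent nuclear export, and a cPPT/CTS that aids nuclear import of the reverse-transcribed genome. The ΔU3 3' LTR makes the integrated provirus self-inactivating, and an SV40 polyadenylation signal lies downstream.

Within this frame sit two expression units. A human U6 RNA polymerase III promoter transcribes the STK11-specific spacer joined to the Streptococcus pyogenes Cas9 guide scaffold. An EF-1α promoter with its intron A drives puromycin N-acetyltransferase, so transduced mammalian cells can be selected with puromycin, and a WPRE follows to enhance transcript expression.

The plasmid encodes no Cas9, so it must be used with a separate Cas9 vector such as lentiCas9-Blast or in cells that already express the nuclease. The guide was designed against the STK11 reference transcript and belongs to a human kinome gRNA collection. Its typical use is CRISPR knockout of STK11 in human cells.
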