Addgene plasmid #75913: STK11 gRNA (BRDN0001146194)
Purpose: 3rd generation lentiviral gRNA plasmid targeting human STK11
Depositing lab: John Doench & David Root. Depositing organization: Broad Institute. Publication: Optimized sgRNA design to maximize activity and minimize off-target effects of CRISPR-Cas9. Doench JG, Fusi N, Sullender M, Hegde M, Vaimberg EW, Donovan KF, Smith I, Tothova Z, Wilen C, Orchard R, Virgin HW, Listgarten J, Root DE. Nat Biotechnol. 2016 Jan 18. doi: 10.1038/nbt.3437. PubMed 26780180.
Backbone
  Vector backbone: lentiGuide-Puro
  Backbone manufacturer: Zhang Lab (Addgene plasmid # 52963)
  Vector type: Mammalian Expression, Lentiviral, CRISPR
  Selectable markers: Puromycin
Growth in bacteria
  Bacterial resistance: Ampicillin, 100 μg/mL
  Growth temperature: 37°C
  Growth strain: DH5alpha
  Copy number: High Copy
Gene/Insert
  Gene/Insert name: STK11 (alt names: STK11; NM_000455.4)
  gRNA/shRNA sequence: GTTGCGAAGGATCCCCAACG
  Species: H. sapiens (human)
  Entrez Gene: STK11 (a.k.a. LKB1, PJS, hLKB1)
  Promoter: hU6
  Cloning method: Unknown
  Sequencing primers: 5′ U6-F; 3′ pS2-R
Terms and licenses: Academic/Nonprofit Terms; Industry Terms: Not Available to Industry
Depositor comments: The gRNA was designed to target the following Genbank reference sequence(s): NM_000455.4. Note that this plasmid does NOT contain Cas9. It should be used in conjunction with lentiCas9-Blast (Addgene #52962) or otherwise with cell lines already expressing Cas9. Browse the full kinome gRNA library at http://www.addgene.org/pooled-library/broadgpp-human-kinome/ or visit http://www.broadinstitute.org/rnai/public/ for detailed protocols and information.
How to cite: STK11 gRNA (BRDN0001146194) was a gift from John Doench & David Root (Addgene plasmid # 75913 ; http://n2t.net/addgene:75913 ; RRID:Addgene_75913)
