>Addgene plasmid #75913 | STK11 gRNA (BRDN0001146194) | depositor partial sequence | sequence record 143373 | Target Sequence
GTTGCGAAGGATCCCCAACG
