>Addgene plasmid #75913 | STK11 gRNA (BRDN0001146194) | addgene partial sequence | sequence record 184813 | hU6-F
ATACGTGACGTAGAAAGTAATAATTTCTTGGGTAGTTTGCAGTTTTAAAATTATGTTTTAAAATGGACTA
TCATATGCTTACCGTAACTTGAAAGTATTTCGATTTCTTGGCTTTATATATCTTGTGGAAAGGACGAAAC
ACCGGTTGCGAAGGATCCCCAACGGTTTTAGAGCTAGAAATAGCAAGTTAAAATAAGGCTAGTCCGTTAT
CAACTTGAAAAAGTGGCACCGAGTCGGTGCTTTTTTAAGCTTGGCGTAACTAGATCTTGAGACAAATGGC
AGTATTCATCCACAATTTTAAAAGAAAAGGGGGGATTGGGGGGTACAGTGCAGGGGAAAGAATAGTAGAC
ATAATAGCAACAGACATACAAACTAAAGAATTACAAAAACAAATTACAAAAATTCAAAATTTTCGGGTTT
ATTACAGGGACAGCAGAGATCCACTTTGGCGCCGGCTCGAGGGGGCCCGGGTGCAAAGATGGATAAAGTT
TTAAACAGAGAGGAATCTTTGCAGCTAATGGACCTTCTAGGTCTTGAAAGGAGTGGGAATTGGCTCCGGT
GCCCGTCAGT
